>Addgene plasmid #1539 | L3503 | depositor full sequence | sequence record 149 | Author sequence
GAGCTCCACCGCGGTGGCGGCCGCTCTAGAACTAGTGGATCCACCGGTTCCATGGCTAGCCACGTGACGC
GTGGATCCCCCGGGCTGCAGGAATTCGATATCAAGCTTATCGATACCGTCGACCTCGAGGGGGGGCCCGG
TACGATATACTAACTAACAAGAATTATCTAATTTTTCAGGTCCGGTACCGGTAGAAAAAATGAGTAAAGG
AGAAGAACTTTTCACTGGAGTTGTCCCAATTCTTGTTGAATTAGATGGTGATGTTAATGGGCACAAATTT
TCTGTCAGTGGAGAGGGTGAAGGTGATGCAACATACGGAAAACTTACCCTTAAATTTATTTGCACTACTG
GAAAACTACCTGTTCCATGGGTAAGTTTAAACATATATATACTAACTAACCCTGATTATTTAAATTTTCA
GCCAACACTTGTCACTACTCTCACTTATGGTGTTCAATGCTTCTCGAGATACCCAGATCATATGAAACAG
CATGACTTTTTCAAGAGTGCCATGCCCGAAGGTTATGTACAGGAAAGAACTATATTTTTCAAAGATGACG
GGAACTACAAGACACGTAAGTTTAAACAGTTCGGTACTAACTAACCATACATATTTAAATTTTCAGGTGC
TGAAGTCAAGTTTGAAGGTGATACCCTTGTTAATAGAATCGAGTTAAAAGGTATTGATTTTAAAGAAGAT
GGAAACATTCTTGGACACAAATTGGAATACAACTATAACTCACACAATGTATACATCATGGCAGACAAAC
AAAAGAATGGAATCAAAGTTGTAAGTTTAAACATGATTTTACTAACTAACTAATCTGATTTAAATTTTCA
GAACTTCAAAATTAGACACAACATTGAAGATGGAAGCGTTCAACTAGCAGACCATTATCAACAAAATACT
CCAATTGGCGATGGCCCTGTCCTTTTACCAGACAACCATTACCTGTCCACACAATCTGCCCTTTCGAAAG
ATCCCAACGAAAAGAGAGACCACATGGTCCTTCTTGAGTTTGTAACAGCTGCTGGGATTACACATGGCAT
GGATGAACTATACAAAGGTAAGTTTTAACATTTAATCATACGAAATGAAAGAGCTCCACCGCGGTGGCGG
CCGCTCTAGAACTAGTGGATCCACCGGTTCCATGGCTAGCCACGTGACGCGTGGATCCCCCGGGCTGCAG
GAATTCGATATCAAGCTTATCGATACCGTCGACCTCGAGGGGGGGCCCGGTACCCAATTCGCCCTATAGT
GAGTCGTATTACGCGCGCTCACTGGCCGTCGTTTTACAACGTCGTGACTGGGAAAACCCTGGCGTTACCC
AACTTAATCGCCTTGCAGCACATCCCCCTTTCGCCAGCTGGCGTAATAGCGAAGAGGCCCGCACCGATCG
CCCTTCCCAACAGTTGCGCAGCCTGAATGGCGAATGGG
[124 nt withheld, positions 1439-1562]
C
[91 nt withheld, positions 1564-1654]
A
[49 nt withheld, positions 1656-1704]
CCTTTGACGTTGGAGTCCACGTTCTTT
[37 nt withheld, positions 1732-1768]
ACCCTATCTCGGTCTATTCTTTTGATTTATAAGGGATTTTGCCGATTTCGGCCTATTGGTTAAAAAATGA
GCTGATTTAACAAAAATTTAACGCGAATTTTAACAAAATATTAACGCTTACAATTTAGGTGGCACTTTTC
GGGGAAATGTGCGCGGAACCCCTATTTGTTTATTTTTCTAAATACATTCAAATATGTATCCGCTCATGAG
ACAATAACCCTGATAAATGCTTCAATAATATTGAAAAAGGAAGAGTATGAGTATTCAACATTTCCGTGTC
GCCCTTATTCCCTTTTTTGCGGCATTTTGCCTTCCTGTTTTTGCTCACCCAGAAACGCTGGTGAAAGTAA
AAGATGCTGAAGATCAGTTGGGTGCACGAGTGGGTTACATCGAACTGGATCTCAACAGCGGTAAGATCCT
TGAGAGTTTTCGCCCCGAAGAACGTTTTCCAATGATGAGCACTTTTAAAGTTCTGCTATGTGGCGCGGTA
TTATCCCGTATTGACGCCGGGCAAGAGCAACTCGGTCGCCGCATACACTATTCTCAGAATGACTTGGTTG
AGTACTCACCAGTCACAGAAAAGCATCTTACGGATGGCATGACAGTAAGAGAATTATGCAGTGCTGCCAT
AACCATGAGTGATAACACTGCGGCCAACTTACTTCTGACAACGATCGGAGGACCGAAGGAGCTAACCGCT
TTTTTGCACAACATGGGGGATCATGTAACTCGCCTTGATCGTTGGGAACCGGAGCTGAATGAAGCCATAC
CAAACGACGAGCGTGACACCACGATGCCTGTAGCAATGGCAACAACGTTGCGCAAACTATTAACTGGCGA
ACTACTTACTCTAGCTTCCCGGCAACAATTAATAGACTGGATGGAGGCGGATAAAGTTGCAGGACCACTT
CTGCGCTCGGCCCTTCCGGCTGGCTGGTTTATTGCTGATAAATCTGGAGCCGGTGAGCGTGGGTCTCGCG
GTATCATTGCAGCACTGGGGCCAGATGGTAAGCCCTCCCGTATCGTAGTTATCTACACGACGGGGAGTCA
GGCAACTATGGATGAACGAAATAGACAGATCGCTGAGATAGGTGCCTCACTGATTAAGCATTGGTAACTG
TCAGACCAAGTTTACTCATATATACTTTAGATTGATTTAAAACTTCATTTTTAATTTAAAAGGATCTAGG
TGAAGATCCTTTTTGATAATCTCATGACCAAAATCCCTTAACGTGAGTTTTCGTTCCACTGAGCGTCAGA
CCCCGTAGAAAAGATCAAAGGATCTTCTTGAGATCCTTTTTTTCTGCGCGTAATCTGCTGCTTGCAAACA
AAAAAACCACCGCTACCAGCGGTGGTTTGTTTGCCGGATCAAGAGCTACCAACTCTTTTTCCGAAGGTAA
CTGGCTTCAGCAGAGCGCAGATACCAAATACTGTCCTTCTAGTGTAGCCGTAGTTAGGCCACCACTTCAA
GAACTCTGTAGCACCGCCTACATACCTCGCTCTGCTAATCCTGTTACCAGTGGCTGCTGCCAGTGGCGAT
AAGTCGTGTCTTACCGGGTTGGACTCAAGACGATAGTTACCGGATAAGGCGCAGCGGTCGGGCTGAACGG
GGGGTTCGTGCACACAGCCCAGCTTGGAGCGAACGACCTACACCGAACTGAGATACCTACAGCGTGAGCT
ATGAGAAAGCGCCACGCTTCCCGAAGGGAGAAAGGCGGACAGGTATCCGGTAAGCGGCAGGGTCGGAACA
GGAGAGCGCACGAGGGAGCTTCCAGGGGGAAACGCCTGGTATCTTTATAGTCCTGTCGGGTTTCGCCACC
TCTGACTTGAGCGTCGATTTTTGTGATGCTCGTCAGGGGGGCGGAGCCTATGGAAAAACGCCAGCAACGC
GGCCTTTTTACGGTTCCTGGCCTTTTGCTGGCCTTTTGCTCACATGTTCTTTCCTGCGTTATCCCCTGAT
TCTGTGGATAACCGTATTACCGCCTTTGAGTGAGCTGATACCGCTCGCCGCAGCCGAACGACCGAGCGCA
GCGAGTCAGTGAGCGAGGAAGCGGAAGAGCGCCCAATACGCAAACCGCCTCTCCCCGCGCGTTGGCCGAT
TCATTAATGCAGCTGGCACGACAGGTTTCCCGACTGGAAAGCGGGCAGTGAGCGCAACGCAATTAATGTG
AGTTAGCTCACTCATTAGGCACCCCAGGCTTTACACTTTATGCTTCCGGCTCGTATGTTGTGTGGAATTG
TGAGCGGATAACAATTTCACACAGGAAACAGCTATGACCATGATTACGCCAAGCGCGCAATTAACCCTCA
CTAAAGGGAACAAAAGCTG
Features (pLannotate 1.2.2; 16 found; start..end, strand, type, name):
      1..47      +  misc_feature   MCS (fragment): pBluescript multiple cloning site
     71..143     +  misc_feature   MCS (fragment): pBluescript multiple cloning site
    200..1072    +  CDS            vsfGFP-9 (fragment): vsfGFP-9 is a basic (constitutively fluorescent) green fluorescent protein published in 2015, derived from Aequorea victoria. It has low acid sensitivity.
   1101..1147    +  misc_feature   MCS (fragment): pBluescript multiple cloning site
   1171..1244    +  misc_feature   MCS (fragment): pBluescript multiple cloning site
   1253..1271    -  promoter       T7 promoter: promoter for bacteriophage T7 RNA polymerase
   1279..1434    +  CDS            lacZα (fragment): LacZα fragment of β-galactosidase; lacZ fragment
   1439..1867    +  rep_origin     f1 ori (sequence partly withheld): f1 bacteriophage origin of replication; arrow indicates direction of (+) strand synthesis
   1920..2024    +  promoter       AmpR promoter: bla
   2025..2885    +  CDS            AmpR: β-lactamase; bla; confers resistance to ampicillin, carbenicillin, and related antibiotics
   3056..3644    +  rep_origin     ori: high-copy-number ColE1/pMB1/pBR322/pUC origin of replication
   3827..3919    +  CDS            lacI (fragment): lac repressor; lacI; The lac repressor binds to the lac operator to inhibit transcription in E. coli. This inhibition can be relieved by adding lactose or isopropyl-β-D-thiogalactopyranoside (IPTG).
   3932..3953    +  protein_bind   CAP binding site: CAP binding activates transcription in the presence of cAMP. E. coli catabolite activator protein
   3968..3998    +  promoter       lac promoter: promoter for the E. coli lac operon
   4006..4022    +  protein_bind   lac operator: The lac repressor binds to the lac operator to inhibit transcription in E. coli. This inhibition can be relieved by adding lactose or isopropyl-β-D-thiogalactopyranoside (IPTG). lac repressor encoded by lacI
   4067..4085    +  promoter       T3 promoter: promoter for bacteriophage T3 RNA polymerase
