[The description below was written by a language model from this plasmid's Addgene catalogue record and pLannotate feature annotations shown in this document.]
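Description:
L3503 (miniprep designation pPD114.27) is a 4,097 bp empty-backbone plasmid from the 1997 Fire Lab Vector Kit, catalogued as a worm expression vector for use in C. elegans. The catalogue lists the parent backbone as unknown, but the annotated features resemble a pBluescript-type phagemid. These include a high-copy ColE1/pUC origin for propagation in E. coli, an ampicillin resistance gene (β-lactamase) with its own promoter, and an f1 origin that permits single-stranded DNA production. There are also lac promoter/operator and lacZα remnants, along with flanking T3 and T7 phage promoters.

The payload is a GFP coding cassette of roughly 870 bp. The automated annotation matched it to a later GFP derivative, but the depositor's fields describe it as GFP carrying the F64L and S65T substitutions, which improve folding and brightness and shift excitation toward 488 nm. The listed IVS elements (IVSR, IVSS, IVST) lie between the N- and C-terminal GFP segments. They indicate synthetic introns interrupting the coding sequence, a design typical of this vector series that enhances transgene expression in worms. Fragments of the pBluescript multiple cloning site appear on both sides of the GFP cassette, so restriction sites are available upstream and downstream.

Neither the catalogue fields nor the feature table shows a worm promoter or a 3′ UTR, and no insert is recorded. The plasmid therefore appears to be a source or building-block vector, from which the intron-containing GFP module can be excised or into which sequences can be cloned by restriction enzymes to build reporter fusions. The record itself does not spell out a specific use, referring instead to the kit documentation.
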