Addgene plasmid #1539: L3503
Purpose: (Empty Backbone)
Depositing lab: Andrew Fire. Depositing organization: Carnegie Institution for Science.
Backbone
  Vector backbone: Unknown
  Backbone size (bp): 4097
  Vector type: Worm Expression
Growth in bacteria
  Bacterial resistance: Ampicillin, 100 μg/mL
  Growth temperature: 37°C
  Growth strain: DH5alpha
  Copy number: Unknown
Gene/Insert
  Gene/Insert name: None
  Tag / fusion protein: gfpN, IVSR, gfpF64L, gfpS65T, IVSS, IVST, gfpC, T7p, lacZN, OriF1>>, OriF1<<, T3p
  Cloning method: Restriction Enzyme
Terms and licenses: Academic/Nonprofit Terms; Industry Terms: Not Available to Industry
Depositor comments: See Fire Lab Vector Kit Documentation 1997. Fire Lab Miniprep Number pPD114.27, Ligation number L3503.
How to cite: L3503 was a gift from Andrew Fire (Addgene plasmid # 1539 ; http://n2t.net/addgene:1539 ; RRID:Addgene_1539)
