>Addgene plasmid #1539 | L3503 | addgene partial sequence | sequence record 16679 | 1539_m13reverse
TTACCTCCTAAGGGAACAAAAGCTGGAGCTCCACCGCGGTGGCGGCCGCTCTAGAACTAGTGGATCCACC
GGTTCCATGGCTAGCCACGTGACGCGTGGATCCCCCGGGCTGCAGGAATTCGATATCAAGCTTATCGATA
CCGTCGACCTCGAGGGGGGGCCCGGTACGATATACTAACTAACAAGAATTATCTAATTTTTCAGGTCCGG
TACCGGTAGAAAAAATGAGTAAAGGAGAAGAACTTTTCACTGGAGTTGTCCCAATTCTTGTTGAATTAGA
TGGTGATGTTAATGGGCACAAATTTTCTGTCAGTGGAGAGGGTGAAGGTGATGCAACATACGGAAAACTT
ACCCTTAAATTTATTTGCACTACTGGAAAACTACCTGTTCCATGGGTAAGTTTAAACATATATATACTAA
CTAACCCTGATTATTTAAATTTTCAGCCAACACTTGTCACTACTCTCACTTATGGTGTTCAATGCTTCTC
GAGATACCCAGATCATATGAAACAGCATGACTTTTTCAAGAGTGCCATGCCCGAAGGTTATGTACAGGAA
AGAACTATATTTTTCAAAGATGACGGGAACTACAAGACACGTAAGTTTAAACAGTTCGGTACTAACTAAC
CATACATATTTAAATTTTCAGGTGCTGAAGTCAAGTTTGAAGGTGATACCCTTGTTAATAGAATCGAGTT
AAAAGGTATTGATTTTAAAGAAGATGGAAACATTCTTGGACACAAATTGGAATACAACTATAACTCACAC
AATGTATACATCATGGCAGACAAACAAAAGAATGGAATCAAAGTTGTAAGTTTAAACATGATTTTACTAA
CTAACTAATCTGATTTAAATTTTCAGAACTTCAAAATTAGACACAACATTGGAAGATGGAAGCGTTCAAC
TAGCAGACCATTATCAACAAAATACTCAATTGGGCGATGGNCCTGTCCTTTTACCANAACAACCATTACC
TGTCCACACAATCTGNCCCTTTCNAAAGATCCCAACGAAAAAAAAAAACCACNTGGNNCNTTCNTGAGGT
TGTAACAGCTGCTGGGNATTACCCNTGGCATGGATGAACTANACNANGGTAAGTTTTAACTTTTAATCCT
ACCGAAATGAAAAAGCTCCCCCGNGGGGGGGNNCNCNCNAAAANTAGGGANCCCCCGGTTCCTGGNTAGC
CCNGGGACNGGGGATCCCCGGGCTGCNGAATNCNANTTCANCTTACNAACCNCCCACCCNNGGGGGGNCC
GGACCNATTCCCCNNANGGGNCCAATNNCCNCCCCCCGGGCCCTTTNAACCCNGGGNGGNAACCNGGGTT
NCNNATANNNCCTGGAAACCCCCTNCCCGGGGGAAAAAAANGCCCCCCNCNCCCCCNC
